Addgene plasmid #212688: pCfB12714
Purpose: (Empty Backbone) integration vector for three gene cassette with integration site E2
Depositing lab: Irina Borodina. Depositing organization: Danmarks Tekniske Universitet. Publication: Combinatorial iterative method for metabolic engineering of Yarrowia lipolytica: application for betanin biosynthesis. Jiang W, Wang S, Avila P, Jorgensen TS, Yang Z, Borodina I. Metab Eng. 2024 Sep 9:S1096-7176(24)00110-1. doi: 10.1016/j.ymben.2024.09.003. PubMed 39260817.
Backbone
  Vector backbone: custom backbone
  Vector type: Yeast Expression
Growth in bacteria
  Bacterial resistance: Ampicillin, 100 μg/mL
  Growth temperature: 37°C
  Growth strain: DH5alpha
  Copy number: High Copy
Gene/Insert
  Gene/Insert name: None
Terms and licenses: Academic/Nonprofit Terms; Industry Terms: Not Available to Industry
How to cite: pCfB12714 was a gift from Irina Borodina (Addgene plasmid # 212688 ; http://n2t.net/addgene:212688 ; RRID:Addgene_212688)
