[The description below was written by a language model from this plasmid's Addgene catalogue record and pLannotate feature annotations shown in this document.]
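Description:
pCfB12714 is an empty integration backbone built on a custom vector and catalogued as a yeast expression plasmid. It is intended to receive a three-gene cassette and deliver it to a chromosomal locus designated integration site E2. The associated work concerns combinatorial, iterative metabolic engineering of Yarrowia lipolytica for betanin biosynthesis, so that yeast is the likely destination host, although the catalogue fields do not name the host species explicitly. No gene or insert is recorded, consistent with its role as a recipient vector.

The sequenced record is 3,875 nt, and all of its annotated features are bacterial. A high-copy ColE1/pUC-type origin supports propagation in E. coli, and a β-lactamase gene under its own bla promoter provides ampicillin selection. The only other annotated coding sequence is superfolder GFP, which spans the numbering origin on the reverse strand. It is followed in the same orientation by the rrnB T1 and phage T7Te transcription terminators. This arrangement resembles a bacterial reporter placeholder that would be displaced when cassettes are cloned in, allowing visual screening of colonies, but the record does not state this function and no promoter for the GFP was annotated.

The annotation identifies no yeast selection marker, yeast replication origin, yeast promoters or terminators. It also does not identify the homology arms that would target site E2. Sizeable stretches of the sequence remain unannotated and may contain such elements, since an automated tool would not be expected to recognise Yarrowia genomic sequences. The cloning sites and assembly scheme for loading the three genes are likewise not described.
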