Features (pLannotate 1.2.2; 6 found; start..end, strand, type, name):
   1274..1862    -  rep_origin     ori: high-copy-number ColE1/pMB1/pBR322/pUC origin of replication
   1965..2069    +  promoter       AmpR promoter: bla
   2070..2930    +  CDS            AmpR: β-lactamase; bla; confers resistance to ampicillin, carbenicillin, and related antibiotics
   3505..3532    -  terminator     T7Te terminator: phage T7 early transcription terminator
   3548..3619    -  terminator     rrnB T1 terminator: transcription terminator T1 from the E. coli rrnB gene
   3631..469     -  CDS            superfolder GFP (across the origin): GFP variant that folds robustly even when fused to poorly folded proteins (Pédelacq et al., 2006)
>Addgene plasmid #212688 | pCfB12714 | addgene full sequence | sequence record 423557 | Addgene NGS Result
GTTTATCGGCGGTGATGTAAACATTGTGGCTGTTAAAATTGTATTCCAGCTTATGGCCCAGGATATTGCC
GTCCTCTTTAAAGTCAATGCCTTTCAGCTCAATGCGGTTTACCAGGGTATCGCCTTCAAATTTCACTTCC
GCACGCGTTTTGTACGTGCCGTCATCCTTAAAGGAAATCGTGCGTTCCTGCACATAGCCTTCCGGCATGG
CGGACTTGAAGAAGTCATGCTGCTTCATATGGTCCGGATAACGAGCAAAGCACTGAACACCATAAGTCAG
CGTCGTTACCAGAGTCGGCCAAGGAACCGGCAGTTTACCAGTAGTACAGATGAACTTCAGCGTCAGTTTA
CCATTAGTTGCGTCACCTTCACCCTCGCCACGCACGGAAAACTTATGACCGTTGACATCACCATCCAGTT
CCACCAGAATAGGGACGACACCAGTGAACAGCTCTTCGCCTTTACGCATCTAGTATTTCTCCTCTTTCTC
TAGTAGCTAAGATCCGAACCTGCCGTTTCTTGAGTTGCCGCGATGTTAAGAAAACATTCATAAATTAAAT
GTGAATTGCCGCACACATTATTAAATAAGATTTACAAAATGTTCAAAATGACGCATGAAATCACGTTTCA
CTTTCCGTCTCATCAGTGGTCTCACGTTCCGTCTTAGTGCAGCAAAATCGGACGATTTCTCCAGAGCATT
CTTGTCTTATGGCTATACAGTCCATTCCATGATGCTGCTTCCTGCAATATGCGTAGCTGGCAGGTGTAGA
TTTGCCGAAATCAAGCGGTCGCCTATTGAAACTGTAAGCAACCACCCGGAAGGTGTTTGTGGTGTACAGT
ACTTGGAGATGTATAGGCGTGGAGAGCACCAGAATCTATCTTGGAGACACCAGACGGAGTTGTTGAAGTT
CTCGGACAAAAGAAACACCAGTAAAGTCCTTTGAACTTCTTGTGGATCCTATTCAAGCTCCAGTGACCCT
CTGATCTGGATAAAAATAGCCCTTTCAACATCACCACGGAACTGGTAGGGGCTGGATGGACCAACACTCC
GTCCTGAGACATAGATACAAAGTTGAGAGGTCGGACAAGAAAGTTGACGGCCATGGTATCGACTGAATCG
AATATCTTCATTGTGTCAAAGTGACAAGCGATTTGGCACCATGCGGCCGCAGGCACGGTTATCCACAGAA
TCAGGGGATAACGCAGGAAAGAACATGTGAGCAAAAGGCCAGCAAAAGGCCAGGAACCGTAAAAAGGCCG
CGTTGCTGGCGTTTTTCCATAGGCTCCGCCCCCCTGACGAGCATCACAAAAATCGACGCTCAAGTCAGAG
GTGGCGAAACCCGACAGGACTATAAAGATACCAGGCGTTTCCCCCTGGAAGCTCCCTCGTGCGCTCTCCT
GTTCCGACCCTGCCGCTTACCGGATACCTGTCCGCCTTTCTCCCTTCGGGAAGCGTGGCGCTTTCTCATA
GCTCACGCTGTAGGTATCTCAGTTCGGTGTAGGTCGTTCGCTCCAAGCTGGGCTGTGTGCACGAACCCCC
CGTTCAGCCCGACCGCTGCGCCTTATCCGGTAACTATCGTCTTGAGTCCAACCCGGTAAGACACGACTTA
TCGCCACTGGCAGCAGCCACTGGTAACAGGATTAGCAGAGCGAGGTATGTAGGCGGTGCTACAGAGTTCT
TGAAGTGGTGGCCTAACTACGGCTACACTAGAAGAACAGTATTTGGTATCTGCGCTCTGCTGAAGCCAGT
TACCTTCGGAAAAAGAGTTGGTAGCTCTTGATCCGGCAAACAAACCACCGCTGGTAGCGGTGGTTTTTTT
GTTTGCAAGCAGCAGATTACGCGCAGAAAAAAAGGATCTCAAGAAGATCCTTTGATCTTTTCTACGGGGT
CTGACGCTCAGTGGAACGAAAACTCACGTTAAGGGATTTTGGTCATGACAGGTGGCACTTTTCGGGGAAA
TGTGCGCGGAACCCCTATTTGTTTATTTTTCTAAATACATTCAAATATGTATCCGCTCATGAGACAATAA
CCCTGATAAATGCTTCAATAATATTGAAAAAGGAAGAGTATGAGTATTCAACATTTCCGTGTCGCCCTTA
TTCCCTTTTTTGCGGCATTTTGCCTTCCTGTTTTTGCTCACCCAGAAACGCTGGTGAAAGTAAAAGATGC
TGAAGATCAGTTGGGTGCACGAGTGGGTTACATCGAACTGGATCTCAACAGCGGTAAGATCCTTGAGAGT
TTTCGCCCCGAAGAACGTTTTCCAATGATGAGCACTTTTAAAGTTCTGCTATGTGGCGCGGTATTATCCC
GTATTGACGCCGGGCAAGAGCAACTCGGTCGCCGCATACACTATTCTCAGAATGACTTGGTTGAGTACTC
ACCAGTCACAGAAAAGCATCTTACGGATGGCATGACAGTAAGAGAATTATGCAGTGCTGCCATAACCATG
AGTGATAACACTGCGGCCAACTTACTTCTGACAACGATCGGAGGACCGAAGGAGCTAACCGCTTTTTTGC
ACAACATGGGGGATCATGTAACTCGCCTTGATCGTTGGGAACCGGAGCTGAATGAAGCCATACCAAACGA
CGAGCGTGACACCACGATGCCTGTAGCAATGGCAACAACGTTGCGCAAACTATTAACTGGCGAACTACTT
ACTCTAGCTTCCCGGCAACAATTAATAGACTGGATGGAGGCGGATAAAGTTGCAGGACCACTTCTGCGCT
CGGCCCTTCCGGCTGGCTGGTTTATTGCTGATAAATCTGGAGCCGGTGAGCGTGGGTCCCGCGGTATCAT
TGCAGCACTGGGGCCAGATGGTAAGCCCTCCCGTATCGTAGTTATCTACACGACGGGGAGTCAGGCAACT
ATGGATGAACGAAATAGACAGATCGCTGAGATAGGTGCCTCACTGATTAAGCATTGGTAACTGTCAGACC
AAGTTTACTCATATATACTTTAGATTTATTTAAAACTTCATTTTTAATTTAAAAGGATCTAGGTGAAGAT
CCTTTTTGATAATCCGCAGCGGCCGCGAAATACGCCAGGTTTGTAGACTATACCAACAGGAGGGTTGTTA
ACTTCTCGGTAGACACGTACGGCACCCACAGAAGGCATCCCCCCTCCCACTCCTCGTCCAGAGACTTCAG
ACTCTCAGTTCCTCATCGCTGGAGTTGCTTTTTCAGCGCGTTTCTTTTGCAAATGTCGCTCTTTACTCTT
CTGGTCCAAACGGGTAATTGCTTGGACGGTCACCATCGCGGTTCTCCCTGCACCAAACACATGCCAAACA
CATGCCAAACACATGTCCAGCGGGCTGACTGGCCGCATAGCTAGGCAGCCAACAGGGTGCAAAAATGTAA
ATAGACAGCCAGGGTCCTAAATTTAGCTGGTGGTGAGCGCTCTCTCCTACAAGTAGTATCTTATGCTAAC
TGCCGCCGTATGGCCACTCTCATTTCTTGCATCTGTATGCCAACTCCAGCTGAGACCGAACTGAGACGTA
TAAACGCAGAAAGGCCCACCCGAAGGTGAGCCAGTGTGACTCTAGTAGAGAGCGTTCACCGACAAACAAC
AGATAAAACGAAAGGCCCAGTCTTTCGACTGAGCCTTTCGTTTTATTTGATGCCTGGTCATTTGTACAGT
TCATCCATACCATGCGTGATGCCCGCTGCGGTTACGAACTCCAGCAGAACCATATGATCGCGTTTCTCGT
TCGGATCTTTAGACAGAACGCTTTGCGTGCTCAGATAGTGATTGTCTGGCAGCAGAACAGGACCATCACC
GATTGGAGTGTTTTGCTGGTAGTGATCAGCCAGCTGCACGCTGCCATCCTCCACGTTGTGGCGAATTTTA
AAATTCGCTTTAATGCCATTTTTTT
